Addgene plasmid #186877: pTRE3G-mouse cGAS-GFP
Purpose: Doxycycline-dependent expression of mouse cGAS gene in mammalian cells by retroviral transduction
Depositing lab: Jonathan Kagan. Depositing organization: Boston Children's Hospital. Publication: Species-specific self-DNA detection mechanisms by mammalian cyclic GMP-AMP synthases. Mosallanejad K, Kennedy SN, Bahleda KM, Slavik KM, Zhou W, Govande AA, Hancks DC, Kranzusch PJ, Kagan JC. Sci Immunol. 2023 Jan 20;8(79):eabp9765. doi: 10.1126/sciimmunol.abp9765. Epub 2023 Jan 20. PubMed 36662885.
Backbone
  Vector backbone: pRetroX-TRE3G Vector
  Backbone manufacturer: Takara Bio
  Backbone size w/o insert (bp): 6600
  Vector type: Retroviral
  Selectable markers: Puromycin
Growth in bacteria
  Bacterial resistance: Ampicillin, 100 μg/mL
  Growth temperature: 37°C
  Growth strain: NEB Stable
  Copy number: High Copy
Gene/Insert
  Gene/Insert name: Mouse cGAS with C-terminal GFP fusion (alt name: cGAS)
  Species: M. musculus (mouse)
  Insert size (bp): 2256
  Entrez Gene: Cgas (a.k.a. E330016A19Rik, Mb21d1)
  Promoter: TRE3G
  Tag / fusion protein: GFP (C terminal on insert)
  Cloning method: Ligation Independent Cloning
  Sequencing primers: 5′ pCEP_Fw (agagctcgtttagtgaaccg); 3′ MSCV_Rv (cagcggggctgctaaagcgcatgc)
Terms and licenses: Academic/Nonprofit Terms; Industry Terms: Not Available to Industry
Depositor comments: Contains Kozak sequence (gccacc) before start codon. Glycine-Serine linker is inserted between cGAS and GFP. Please visit https://www.biorxiv.org/content/10.1101/2022.03.09.483681v2 for bioRxiv preprint.
How to cite: pTRE3G-mouse cGAS-GFP was a gift from Jonathan Kagan (Addgene plasmid # 186877 ; http://n2t.net/addgene:186877 ; RRID:Addgene_186877)
