[The description below was written by a language model from this plasmid's Addgene catalogue record and pLannotate feature annotations shown in this document.]
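Description:
pTRE3G-mouse cGAS-GFP is a gammaretroviral transfer plasmid built on the Takara pRetroX-TRE3G backbone, designed for doxycycline-inducible expression of mouse cyclic GMP-AMP synthase (Cgas, also called Mb21d1) in mammalian cells after retroviral transduction. In bacteria it is maintained through a high-copy ColE1/pUC-type origin and selected with ampicillin via the β-lactamase gene. The sequenced record is about 8.8 kb, consistent with a roughly 6.6 kb backbone plus a 2.26 kb insert.

The viral portion begins with a CMV enhancer/promoter fused to a truncated 5' LTR, which drives transcription of the genomic RNA in packaging cells. This is followed by a packaging signal (Ψ) and a truncated, start-codon-less gag segment that supports encapsidation. The 3' LTR carries a U3 deletion, making the integrated provirus self-inactivating, so that payload expression depends on internal promoters rather than LTR activity. The first internal cassette uses the TRE3GV promoter, a third-generation Tet-responsive promoter adapted for retroviral vectors. It is activated only when the Tet-On 3G transactivator binds in the presence of doxycycline. The annotated features include no transactivator, so it must be supplied separately. This promoter drives the mouse cGAS coding sequence, preceded by a Kozak sequence and joined through a glycine-serine linker to a C-terminal EGFP. Downstream, a mouse PGK promoter constitutively expresses puromycin N-acetyltransferase for selection of transduced cells.

The construct allows controlled, visualisable expression of mouse cGAS, suiting studies of its localisation and DNA-sensing activity. The associated work compares self-DNA detection by cGAS from different mammalian species.
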