Features (pLannotate 1.2.2; 19 found; start..end, strand, type, name):
    318..521     +  promoter       CMV promoter: human cytomegalovirus (CMV) immediate early promoter
    522..697     +  LTR            5' LTR (truncated): truncated long terminal repeat from Moloney murine sarcoma virus
    819..1093    +  misc_feature   MESV Ψ (fragment): packaging signal of murine embryonic stem cell virus
   1160..1576    +  CDS            gag (truncated): truncated Moloney murine leukemia virus (MMLV) gag gene lacking the start codon
   1616..1965    +  promoter       TRE3GV promoter: 3rd-generation Tet-responsive promoter that can be activated by binding of Tet-On® 3G, optimized for retroviral and lentiviral vectors
   1978..3498    +  CDS            Cgas: CGAS_MOUSE - Also known as Mb21d1 From Mus musculus (Mouse).
   3514..4230    +  CDS            EGFP: the original enhanced GFP (Yang et al., 1996) mammalian codon-optimized
   4261..4760    +  promoter       PGK promoter: mouse phosphoglycerate kinase 1 promoter
   4781..5380    +  CDS            PuroR: puromycin N-acetyltransferase; pac from Streptomyces alboniger; confers resistance to puromycin
   5447..5519    +  CDS            env (fragment): murine leukemia virus gPr80 envelope polyprotein precursor; env; proteolytically cleaved into gp70SU and p15TM subunits
   5561..5986    +  LTR            3' LTR (ΔU3): self-inactivating 3' long terminal repeat (LTR) from Moloney murine leukemia virus
   6055..6095    +  CDS            rop (fragment): Rop protein, which maintains plasmids at low copy number; rop
   6197..6235    +  misc_feature   bom (fragment): basis of mobility region from pBR322
   6252..6581    +  promoter       SV40 promoter: SV40 enhancer and early promoter
   6587..6688    +  misc_feature   bom (fragment): basis of mobility region from pBR322
   6874..7462    -  rep_origin     ori: high-copy-number ColE1/pMB1/pBR322/pUC origin of replication
   7633..8493    -  CDS            AmpR: β-lactamase; bla; confers resistance to ampicillin, carbenicillin, and related antibiotics
   8494..8598    -  promoter       AmpR promoter: bla
   8784..317     +  enhancer       CMV enhancer (across the origin): human cytomegalovirus immediate early enhancer
>Addgene plasmid #186877 | pTRE3G-mouse cGAS-GFP | addgene full sequence | sequence record 366439 | Addgene NGS Result
ATATGGAGTTCCGCGTTACATAACTTACGGTAAATGGCCCGCCTGGCTGACCGCCCAACGACCCCCGCCC
ATTGACGTCAATAATGACGTATGTTCCCATAGTAACGCCAATAGGGACTTTCCATTGACGTCAATGGGTG
GAGTATTTACGGTAAACTGCCCACTTGGCAGTACATCAAGTGTATCATATGCCAAGTACGCCCCCTATTG
ACGTCAATGACGGTAAATGGCCCGCCTGGCATTATGCCCAGTACATGACCTTATGGGACTTTCCTACTTG
GCAGTACATCTACGTATTAGTCATCGCTATTACCATGGTGATGCGGTTTTGGCAGTACATCAATGGGCGT
GGATAGCGGTTTGACTCACGGGGATTTCCAAGTCTCCACCCCATTGACGTCAATGGGAGTTTGTTTTGGC
ACCAAAATCAACGGGACTTTCCAAAATGTCGTAACAACTCCGCCCCATTGACGCAAATGGGCGGTAGGCG
TGTACGGTGGGAGGTCTATATAAGCAGAGCTCAATAAAAGAGCCCACAACCCCTCACTCGGCGCGCCAGT
CTTCCGATAGACTGCGTCGCCCGGGTACCCGTATTCCCAATAAAGCCTCTTGCTGTTTGCATCCGAATCG
TGGTCTCGCTGTTCCTTGGGAGGGTCTCCTCTGAGTGATTGACTACCCACGACGGGGGTCTTTCATTTGG
GGGCTCGTCCGGGATTTGGAGACCCCTGCCCAGGGACCACCGACCCACCACCGGGAGGTAAGCTGGCCAG
CAACTTATCTGTGTCTGTCCGATTGTCTAGTGTCTATGTTTGATGTTATGCGCCTGCGTCTGTACTAGTT
AGCTAACTAGCTCTGTATCTGGCGGACCCGTGGTGGAACTGACGAGTTCTGAACACCCGGCCGCAACCCT
GGGAGACGTCCCAGGGACTTTGGGGGCCGTTTTTGTGGCCCGACCTGAGGAAGGGAGTCGATGTGGAATC
CGACCCCGTCAGGATATGTGGTTCTGGTAGGAGACGAGAACCTAAAACAGTTCCCGCCTCCGTCTGAATT
TTTGCTTTCGGTTTGGAACCGAAGCCGCGCGTCTTGTCTGCTGCAGCGCTGCAGCATCGTTCTGTGTTGT
CTCTGTCTGACTGTGTTTCTGTATTTGTCTGAAAATTAGGGCCAGACTGTTACCACTCCCTTAAGTTTGA
CCTTAGGTCACTGGAAAGATGTCGAGCGGATCGCTCACAACCAGTCGGTAGATGTCAAGAAGAGACGTTG
GGTTACCTTCTGCTCTGCAGAATGGCCAACCTTTAACGTCGGATGGCCGCGAGACGGCACCTTTAACCGA
GACCTCATCACCCAGGTTAAGATCAAGGTCTTTTCACCTGGCCCGCATGGACACCCAGACCAGGTCCCCT
ACATCGTGACCTGGGAAGCCTTGGCTTTTGACCCCCCTCCCTGGGTCAAGCCCTTTGTACACCCTAAGCC
TCCGCCTCCTCTTCCTCCATCCGCCCCGTCTCTCCCCCTTGAACCTCCTCGTTCGACCCCGCCTCGATCC
TCCCTTTATCCAGCCCTCACTCCTTCTCTAGGCGCCGGAATTGAAGATCTCGATGAGGCCCTTTCGTCTT
CACTCGAGTTTACTCCCTATCAGTGATAGAGAACGTATGAAGAGTTTACTCCCTATCAGTGATAGAGAAC
GTATGCAGACTTTACTCCCTATCAGTGATAGAGAACGTATAAGGAGTTTACTCCCTATCAGTGATAGAGA
ACGTATGACCAGTTTACTCCCTATCAGTGATAGAGAACGTATCTACAGTTTACTCCCTATCAGTGATAGA
GAACGTATATCCAGTTTACTCCCTATCAGTGATAGAGAACGTATGTCGAGGTAGGCGTGTACGGTGGGCG
CCTATAAAAGCAGAGCTCGTTTAGTGAACCGTCAGATCGCCTGGAGCAATTCCACAACACTTTTGTCTTA
TACTTGGATCCGCCACCATGGAAGATCCGCGTAGAAGGACGACGGCGCCACGCGCTAAGAAGCCGTCCGC
GAAGCGCGCCCCGACGCAGCCCAGCAGGACCAGGGCCCACGCGGAAAGCTGCGGCCCGCAAAGGGGGGCT
CGATCGCGGCGGGCGGAGCGTGACGGGGACACCACGGAGAAGCCACGTGCCCCAGGGCCCCGAGTGCATC
CAGCAAGGGCCACTGAGCTCACCAAAGATGCACAGCCCTCGGCCATGGACGCGGCAGGAGCCACCGCGCG
GCCTGCCGTCCGGGTGCCCCAGCAGCAGGCCATCCTGGATCCGGAGCTGCCCGCCGTACGGGAGCCCCAG
CCGCCCGCGGATCCCGAGGCGCGGAAAGTCGTAAGGGGACCTAGCCACAGAAGGGGCGCGCGCTCCACCG
GGCAGCCCAGAGCGCCGCGAGGGTCCGGGAAGGAACCGGACAAGCTAAAGAAGGTGCTGGACAAATTGAG
ATTGAAACGCAAAGATATCTCGGAGGCGGCCGAGACGGTGAATAAAGTTGTGGAACGCCTGCTGCGCAGA
ATGCAGAAACGGGAGTCGGAGTTCAAAGGTGTGGAGCAGCTGAACACTGGCAGCTACTATGAACATGTGA
AGATTTCTGCTCCTAATGAATTTGATGTTATGTTTAAACTGGAAGTCCCCAGGATTGAGCTACAAGAATA
TTATGAAACAGGTGCTTTCTATCTTGTGAAATTCAAAAGAATTCCACGAGGAAATCCGCTGAGTCATTTC
TTAGAAGGGGAAGTATTATCAGCTACCAAGATGCTGTCAAAGTTTAGGAAAATCATTAAAGAAGAAGTTA
AAGAAATCAAAGATATAGATGTCAGTGTGGAGAAGGAAAAACCAGGAAGCCCTGCTGTAACACTTCTTAT
CAGGAACCCTGAAGAAATCTCTGTGGATATAATTCTGGCTTTGGAGTCAAAAGGCAGCTGGCCTATTAGT
ACCAAAGAAGGACTACCTATTCAAGGCTGGCTGGGCACAAAAGTGAGGACCAATCTAAGACGAGAGCCGT
TTTATCTCGTACCCAAGAATGCAAAGGATGGAAATAGTTTTCAAGGAGAGACCTGGCGCCTCTCTTTCTC
TCACACTGAAAAGTACATTTTGAATAATCACGGGATAGAGAAAACATGCTGTGAATCTTCCGGAGCAAAA
TGCTGCAGAAAAGAATGTTTAAAATTAATGAAATACCTTTTGGAACAGTTGAAAAAAGAGTTTCAAGAGC
TGGATGCATTCTGTTCCTACCATGTGAAAACTGCCATCTTTCACATGTGGACCCAGGACCCGCAGGACAG
TCAGTGGGACCCCAGGAACCTCAGCTCCTGCTTCGATAAGTTGTTAGCATTCTTTCTTGAGTGCCTCAGG
ACAGAGAAACTGGATCATTATTTTATTCCAAAGTTCAATCTATTCTCTCAAGAACTAATTGACCGAAAAA
GTAAAGAATTTCTATCGAAGAAAATTGAATATGAAAGAAATAATGGGTTTCCAATTTTTGACAAGCTTGG
TGGCGGAGGTAGTGTGAGCAAGGGCGAGGAGCTGTTCACCGGGGTGGTGCCCATCCTGGTCGAGCTGGAC
GGCGACGTAAACGGCCACAAGTTCAGCGTGTCCGGCGAGGGCGAGGGCGATGCCACCTACGGCAAGCTGA
CCCTGAAGTTCATCTGCACCACCGGCAAGCTGCCCGTGCCCTGGCCCACCCTCGTGACCACCCTGACCTA
CGGCGTGCAGTGCTTCAGCCGCTACCCCGACCACATGAAGCAGCACGACTTCTTCAAGTCCGCCATGCCC
GAAGGCTACGTCCAGGAGCGCACCATCTTCTTCAAGGACGACGGCAACTACAAGACCCGCGCCGAGGTGA
AGTTCGAGGGCGACACCCTGGTGAACCGCATCGAGCTGAAGGGCATCGACTTCAAGGAGGACGGCAACAT
CCTGGGGCACAAGCTGGAGTACAACTACAACAGCCACAACGTCTATATCATGGCCGACAAGCAGAAGAAC
GGCATCAAGGTGAACTTCAAGATCCGCCACAACATCGAGGACGGCAGCGTGCAGCTCGCCGACCACTACC
AGCAGAACACCCCCATCGGCGACGGCCCCGTGCTGCTGCCCGACAACCACTACCTGAGCACCCAGTCCGC
CCTGAGCAAAGACCCCAACGAGAAGCGCGATCACATGGTCCTGCTGGAGTTCGTGACCGCCGCCGGGATC
ACTCTCGGCATGGACGAGCTGTACAAGTAAGCGGCCGCGCCGGCGGGCCCGAATTCTACCGGGTAGGGGA
GGCGCTTTTCCCAAGGCAGTCTGGAGCATGCGCTTTAGCAGCCCCGCTGGGCACTTGGCGCTACACAAGT
GGCCTCTGGCCTCGCACACATTCCACATCCACCGGTAGGCGCCAACCGGCTCCGTTCTTTGGTGGCCCCT
TCGCGCCACCTTCTACTCCTCCCCTAGTCAGGAAGTTCCCCCCCGCCCCGCAGCTCGCGTCGTGCAGGAC
GTGACAAATGGAAGTAGCACGTCTCACTAGTCTCGTGCAGATGGACAGCACCGCTGAGCAATGGAAGCGG
GTAGGCCTTTGGGGCAGCGGCCAATAGCAGCTTTGCTCCTTCGCTTTCTGGGCTCAGAGGCTGGGAAGGG
GTGGGTCCGGGGGCGGGCTCAGGGGCNNGCTCAGGGGCGGGGCGGGCGCCCGAAGGTCCTCCGGAGGCCC
GGCATTCTGCACGCTTCAAAAGCGCACGTCTGCCGCGCTGTTCTCCTCTTCCTCATCTCCGGGCCTTTCG
ACCTGCAGCCCAAGCTTACCATGACCGAGTACAAGCCCACGGTGCGCCTCGCCACCCGCGACGACGTCCC
CAGGGCCGTACGCACCCTCGCCGCCGCGTTCGCCGACTACCCCGCCACGCGCCACACCGTCGATCCGGAC
CGCCACATCGAGCGGGTCACCGAGCTGCAAGAACTCTTCCTCACGCGCGTCGGGCTCGACATCGGCAAGG
TGTGGGTCGCGGACGACGGCGCCGCGGTGGCGGTCTGGACCACGCCGGAGAGCGTCGAAGCGGGGGCGGT
GTTCGCCGAGATCGGCCCGCGCATGGCCGAGTTGAGCGGTTCCCGGCTGGCCGCGCAGCAACAGATGGAA
GGCCTCCTGGCGCCGCACCGGCCCAAGGAGCCCGCGTGGTTCCTGGCCACCGTCGGCGTCTCGCCCGACC
ACCAGGGCAAGGGTCTGGGCAGCGCCGTCGTGCTCCCCGGAGTGGAGGCGGCCGAGCGCGCCGGGGTGCC
CGCCTTCCTGGAGACCTCCGCGCCCCGCAACCTCCCCTTCTACGAGCGGCTCGGCTTCACCGTCACCGCC
GACGTCGAGGTGCCCGAAGGACCGCGCACCTGGTGCATGACCCGCAAGCCCGGTGCCTGACGCCCGCCCC
ACGACCCGCAGCGCCCGACCGAAAGGAGCGCACGACCCCATGCATCGGCGTCTCGAGATATCAGTGGTCC
AGGCTCTAGTTTTGACTCAACAATATCACCAGCTGAAGCCTATAGAGTACGAGCCATAGATAAAATAAAA
GATTTTATTTAGTCTCCAGAAAAAGGGGGGAATGAAAGACCCCACCTGTAGGTTTGGCAAGCTAGCTTAA
GTAACGCCATTTTGCAAGGCATGGAAAAATACATAACTGAGAATAGAGAAGTTCAGATCAAGGTCAGGAA
CAGATGGAACAGGGTCGACCCTAGAGAACCATCAGATGTTTCCAGGGTGCCCCAAGGACCTGAAATGACC
CTGTGCCTTATTTGAACTAACCAATCAGTTCGCTTCTCGCTTCTGTTCGCGCGCTTCTGCTCCCCGAGCT
CAATAAAAGAGCCCACAACCCCTCACTCGGGGCGCCAGTCCTCCGATTGACTGAGTCGCCCGGGTACCCG
TGTATCCAATAAACCCTCTTGCAGTTGCATCCGACTTGTGGTCTCGCTGTTCCTTGGGAGGGTCTCCTCT
GAGTGATTGACTACCCGTCAGCGGGGGTCTTTCATTTGGGGGCTCGTCCGGGATCGGGAGACCCCTGCCC
AGGGACCACCGACCCACCACCGGGAGGTAAGCTGGCTGCCTCGCGCGTTTCGGTGATGACGGTGAAAACC
TCTGACACATGCAGCTCCCGGAGACGGTCACAGCTTGTCTGTAAGCGGATGCCGGGAGCAGACAAGCCCG
TCAGGGCGCGTCAGCGGGTGTTGGCGGGTGTCGGGGCGCAGCCATGACCCAGTCACGTAGCGATAGCGGA
GTGTAGATCCGGCTGTGGAATGTGTGTCAGTTAGGGTGTGGAAAGTCCCCAGGCTCCCCAGCAGGCAGAA
GTATGCAAAGCATGCATCTCAATTAGTCAGCAACCAGGTGTGGAAAGTCCCCAGGCTCCCCAGCAGGCAG
AAGTATGCAAAGCATGCATCTCAATTAGTCAGCAACCATAGTCCCGCCCCTAACTCCGCCCATCCCGCCC
CTAACTCCGCCCAGTTCCGCCCATTCTCCGCCCCATGGCTGACTAATTTTTTTTATTTATGCAGAGGCCG
AGGCCGCCTCGGCCTCTGAGCTATTCCAGAAGTAGTGAGGAGGCTTTTTTGGAGGCCTAGGCTTTTGCAA
AAAGCTTACTGGCTTAACTATGCGGCATCAGAGCAGATTGTACTGAGAGTGCACCATATGCGGTGTGAAA
TACCGCACAGATGCGTAAGGAGAAAATACCGCATCAGGCGCTCTTCCGCTTCCTCGCTCACTGACTCGCT
GCGCTCGGTCGTTCGGCTGCGGCGAGCGGTATCAGCTCACTCAAAGGCGGTAATACGGTTATCCACAGAA
TCAGGGGATAACGCAGGAAAGAACATGTGAGCAAAAGGCCAGCAAAAGGCCAGGAACCGTAAAAAGGCCG
CGTTGCTGGCGTTTTTCCATAGGCTCCGCCCCCCTGACGAGCATCACAAAAATCGACGCTCAAGTCAGAG
GTGGCGAAACCCGACAGGACTATAAAGATACCAGGCGTTTCCCCCTGGAAGCTCCCTCGTGCGCTCTCCT
GTTCCGACCCTGCCGCTTACCGGATACCTGTCCGCCTTTCTCCCTTCGGGAAGCGTGGCGCTTTCTCATA
GCTCACGCTGTAGGTATCTCAGTTCGGTGTAGGTCGTTCGCTCCAAGCTGGGCTGTGTGCACGAACCCCC
CGTTCAGCCCGACCGCTGCGCCTTATCCGGTAACTATCGTCTTGAGTCCAACCCGGTAAGACACGACTTA
TCGCCACTGGCAGCAGCCACTGGTAACAGGATTAGCAGAGCGAGGTATGTAGGCGGTGCTACAGAGTTCT
TGAAGTGGTGGCCTAACTACGGCTACACTAGAAGGACAGTATTTGGTATCTGCGCTCTGCTGAAGCCAGT
TACCTTCGGAAAAAGAGTTGGTAGCTCTTGATCCGGCAAACAAACCACCGCTGGTAGCGGTGGTTTTTTT
GTTTGCAAGCAGCAGATTACGCGCAGAAAAAAAGGATCTCAAGAAGATCCTTTGATCTTTTCTACGGGGT
CTGACGCTCAGTGGAACGAAAACTCACGTTAAGGGATTTTGGTCATGAGATTATCAAAAAGGATCTTCAC
CTAGATCCTTTTAAATTAAAAATGAAGTTTTAAATCAATCTAAAGTATATATGAGTAAACTTGGTCTGAC
AGTTACCAATGCTTAATCAGTGAGGCACCTATCTCAGCGATCTGTCTATTTCGTTCATCCATAGTTGCCT
GACTCCCCGTCGTGTAGATAACTACGATACGGGAGGGCTTACCATCTGGCCCCAGTGCTGCAATGATACC
GCGAGACCCACGCTCACCGGCTCCAGATTTATCAGCAATAAACCAGCCAGCCGGAAGGGCCGAGCGCAGA
AGTGGTCCTGCAACTTTATCCGCCTCCATCCAGTCTATTAATTGTTGCCGGGAAGCTAGAGTAAGTAGTT
CGCCAGTTAATAGTTTGCGCAACGTTGTTGCCATTGCTGCAGGCATCGTGGTGTCACGCTCGTCGTTTGG
TATGGCTTCATTCAGCTCCGGTTCCCAACGATCAAGGCGAGTTACATGATCCCCCATGTTGTGCAAAAAA
GCGGTTAGCTCCTTCGGTCCTCCGATCGTTGTCAGAAGTAAGTTGGCCGCAGTGTTATCACTCATGGTTA
TGGCAGCACTGCATAATTCTCTTACTGTCATGCCATCCGTAAGATGCTTTTCTGTGACTGGTGAGTACTC
AACCAAGTCATTCTGAGAATAGTGTATGCGGCGACCGAGTTGCTCTTGCCCGGCGTCAACACGGGATAAT
ACCGCGCCACATAGCAGAACTTTAAAAGTGCTCATCATTGGAAAACGTTCTTCGGGGCGAAAACTCTCAA
GGATCTTACCGCTGTTGAGATCCAGTTCGATGTAACCCACTCGTGCACCCAACTGATCTTCAGCATCTTT
TACTTTCACCAGCGTTTCTGGGTGAGCAAAAACAGGAAGGCAAAATGCCGCAAAAAAGGGAATAAGGGCG
ACACGGAAATGTTGAATACTCATACTCTTCCTTTTTCAATATTATTGAAGCATTTATCAGGGTTATTGTC
TCATGAGCGGATACATATTTGAATGTATTTAGAAAAATAAACAAATAGGGGTTCCGCGCACATTTCCCCG
AAAAGTGCCACCTGACGTCTAAGAAACCATTATTATCATGACATTAACCTATAAAAATAGGCGTATCACG
AGGCCCTTTCGTCTTCAAGAATTAGCTTGGCCATTGCATACGTTGTATCCATATCATAATATGTACATTT
ATATTGGCTCATGTCCAACATTACCGCCATGTTGACATTGATTATTGACTAGTTATTAATAGTAATCAAT
TACGGGGTCATTAGTTCATAGCCCAT
